>Addgene plasmid #76790 | PRKCE gRNA (BRDN0001149211) | addgene full sequence | sequence record 186512 | Addgene Assembled Sequence
CCCGGGTGCAAAGATGGATAAAGTTTTAAACAGAGAGGAATCTTTGCAGCTAATGGACCTTCTAGGTCTT
GAAAGGAGTGGGAATTGGCTCCGGTGCCCGTCAGTGGGCAGAGCGCACATCGCCCACAGTCCCCGAGAAG
TTGGGGGGAGGGGTCGGCAATTGATCCGGTGCCTAGAGAAGGTGGCGCGGGGTAAACTGGGAAAGTGATG
TCGTGTACTGGCTCCGCCTTTTTCCCGAGGGTGGGGGAGAACCGTATATAAGTGCAGTAGTCGCCGTGAA
CGTTCTTTTTCGCAACGGGTTTGCCGCCAGAACACAGGTAAGTGCCGTGTGTGGTTCCCGCGGGCCTGGC
CTCTTTACGGGTTATGGCCCTTGCGTGCCTTGAATTACTTCCACCTGGCTGCAGTACGTGATTCTTGATC
CCGAGCTTCGGGTTGGAAGTGGGTGGGAGAGTTCGAGGCCTTGCGCTTAAGGAGCCCCTTCGCCTCGTGC
TTGAGTTGAGGCCTGGCCTGGGCGCTGGGGCCGCCGCGTGCGAATCTGGTGGCACCTTCGCGCCTGTCTC
GCTGCTTTCGATAAGTCTCTAGCCATTTAAAATTTTTGATGACCTGCTGCGACGCTTTTTTTCTGGCAAG
ATAGTCTTGTAAATGCGGGCCAAGATCTGCACACTGGTATTTCGGTTTTTGGGGCCGCGGGCGGCGACGG
GGCCCGTGCGTCCCAGCGCACATGTTCGGCGAGGCGGGGCCTGCGAGCGCGGCCACCGAGAATCGGACGG
GGGTAGTCTCAAGCTGGCCGGCCTGCTCTGGTGCCTGGCCTCGCGCCGCCGTGTATCGCCCCGCCCTGGG
CGGCAAGGCTGGCCCGGTCGGCACCAGTTGCGTGAGCGGAAAGATGGCCGCTTCCCGGCCCTGCTGCAGG
GAGCTCAAAATGGAGGACGCGGCGCTCGGGAGAGCGGGCGGGTGAGTCACCCACACAAAGGAAAAGGGCC
TTTCCGTCCTCAGCCGTCGCTTCATGTGACTCCACGGAGTACCGGGCGCCGTCCAGGCACCTCGATTAGT
TCTCGAGCTTTTGGAGTACGTCGTCTTTAGGTTGGGGGGAGGGGTTTTATGCGATGGAGTTTCCCCACAC
TGAGTGGGTGGAGACTGAAGTTAGGCCAGCTTGGCACTTGATGTAATTCTCCTTGGAATTTGCCCTTTTT
GAGTTTGGATCTTGGTTCATTCTCAAGCCTCAGACAGTGGTTCAAAGTTTTTTTCTTCCATTTCAGGTGT
CGTGACGTACGGCCACCATGACCGAGTACAAGCCCACGGTGCGCCTCGCCACCCGCGACGACGTCCCCAG
GGCCGTACGCACCCTCGCCGCCGCGTTCGCCGACTACCCCGCCACGCGCCACACCGTCGATCCGGACCGC
CACATCGAGCGGGTCACCGAGCTGCAAGAACTCTTCCTCACGCGCGTCGGGCTCGACATCGGCAAGGTGT
GGGTCGCGGACGACGGCGCCGCCGTGGCGGTCTGGACCACGCCGGAGAGCGTCGAAGCGGGGGCGGTGTT
CGCCGAGATCGGCCCGCGCATGGCCGAGTTGAGCGGTTCCCGGCTGGCCGCGCAGCAACAGATGGAAGGC
CTCCTGGCGCCGCACCGGCCCAAGGAGCCCGCGTGGTTCCTGGCCACCGTCGGAGTCTCGCCCGACCACC
AGGGCAAGGGTCTGGGCAGCGCCGTCGTGCTCCCCGGAGTGGAGGCGGCCGAGCGCGCCGGGGTGCCCGC
CTTCCTGGAGACCTCCGCGCCCCGCAACCTCCCCTTCTACGAGCGGCTCGGCTTCACCGTCACCGCCGAC
GTCGAGGTGCCCGAAGGACCGCGCACCTGGTGCATGACCCGCAAGCCCGGTGCCTGAACGCGTTAAGTCG
ACAATCAACCTCTGGATTACAAAATTTGTGAAAGATTGACTGGTATTCTTAACTATGTTGCTCCTTTTAC
GCTATGTGGATACGCTGCTTTAATGCCTTTGTATCATGCTATTGCTTCCCGTATGGCTTTCATTTTCTCC
TCCTTGTATAAATCCTGGTTGCTGTCTCTTTATGAGGAGTTGTGGCCCGTTGTCAGGCAACGTGGCGTGG
TGTGCACTGTGTTTGCTGACGCAACCCCCACTGGTTGGGGCATTGCCACCACCTGTCAGCTCCTTTCCGG
GACTTTCGCTTTCCCCCTCCCTATTGCCACGGCGGAACTCATCGCCGCCTGCCTTGCCCGCTGCTGGACA
GGGGCTCGGCTGTTGGGCACTGACAATTCCGTGGTGTTGTCGGGGAAATCATCGTCCTTTCCTTGGCTGC
TCGCCTGTGTTGCCACCTGGATTCTGCGCGGGACGTCCTTCTGCTACGTCCCTTCGGCCCTCAATCCAGC
GGACCTTCCTTCCCGCGGCCTGCTGCCGGCTCTGCGGCCTCTTCCGCGTCTTCGCCTTCGCCCTCAGACG
AGTCGGATCTCCCTTTGGGCCGCCTCCCCGCGTCGACTTTAAGACCAATGACTTACAAGGCAGCTGTAGA
TCTTAGCCACTTTTTAAAAGAAAAGGGGGGACTGGAAGGGCTAATTCACTCCCAACGAAGACAAGATCTG
CTTTTTGCTTGTACTGGGTCTCTCTGGTTAGACCAGATCTGAGCCTGGGAGCTCTCTGGCTAACTAGGGA
ACCCACTGCTTAAGCCTCAATAAAGCTTGCCTTGAGTGCTTCAAGTAGTGTGTGCCCGTCTGTTGTGTGA
CTCTGGTAACTAGAGATCCCTCAGACCCTTTTAGTCAGTGTGGAAAATCTCTAGCAGTACGTATAGTAGT
TCATGTCATCTTATTATTCAGTATTTATAACTTGCAAAGAAATGAATATCAGAGAGTGAGAGGAACTTGT
TTATTGCAGCTTATAATGGTTACAAATAAAGCAATAGCATCACAAATTTCACAAATAAAGCATTTTTTTC
ACTGCATTCTAGTTGTGGTTTGTCCAAACTCATCAATGTATCTTATCATGTCTGGCTCTAGCTATCCCGC
CCCTAACTCCGCCCATCCCGCCCCTAACTCCGCCCAGTTCCGCCCATTCTCCGCCCCATGGCTGACTAAT
TTTTTTTATTTATGCAGAGGCCGAGGCCGCCTCGGCCTCTGAGCTATTCCAGAAGTAGTGAGGAGGCTTT
TTTGGAGGCCTAGGGACGTACCCAATTCGCCCTATAGTGAGTCGTATTACGCGCGCTCACTGGCCGTCGT
TTTACAACGTCGTGACTGGGAAAACCCTGGCGTTACCCAACTTAATCGCCTTGCAGCACATCCCCCTTTC
GCCAGCTGGCGTAATAGCGAAGAGGCCCGCACCGATCGCCCTTCCCAACAGTTGCGCAGCCTGAATGGCG
AATGGG
[124 nt withheld, positions 3367-3490]
C
[91 nt withheld, positions 3492-3582]
A
[49 nt withheld, positions 3584-3632]
CCTTTGACGTTGGAGTCCACGTTCTTT
[37 nt withheld, positions 3660-3696]
ACCCTATCTCGGTCTATTCTTTTGATTTATAAGGGATTTTGCCGATTTCGGCCTATTGGTTAAAAAATGA
GCTGATTTAACAAAAATTTAACGCGAATTTTAACAAAATATTAACGCTTACAATTTAGGTGGCACTTTTC
GGGGAAATGTGCGCGGAACCCCTATTTGTTTATTTTTCTAAATACATTCAAATATGTATCCGCTCATGAG
ACAATAACCCTGATAAATGCTTCAATAATATTGAAAAAGGAAGAGTATGAGTATTCAACATTTCCGTGTC
GCCCTTATTCCCTTTTTTGCGGCATTTTGCCTTCCTGTTTTTGCTCACCCAGAAACGCTGGTGAAAGTAA
AAGATGCTGAAGATCAGTTGGGTGCACGAGTGGGTTACATCGAACTGGATCTCAACAGCGGTAAGATCCT
TGAGAGTTTTCGCCCCGAAGAACGTTTTCCAATGATGAGCACTTTTAAAGTTCTGCTATGTGGCGCGGTA
TTATCCCGTATTGACGCCGGGCAAGAGCAACTCGGTCGCCGCATACACTATTCTCAGAATGACTTGGTTG
AGTACTCACCAGTCACAGAAAAGCATCTTACGGATGGCATGACAGTAAGAGAATTATGCAGTGCTGCCAT
AACCATGAGTGATAACACTGCGGCCAACTTACTTCTGACAACGATCGGAGGACCGAAGGAGCTAACCGCT
TTTTTGCACAACATGGGGGATCATGTAACTCGCCTTGATCGTTGGGAACCGGAGCTGAATGAAGCCATAC
CAAACGACGAGCGTGACACCACGATGCCTGTAGCAATGGCAACAACGTTGCGCAAACTATTAACTGGCGA
ACTACTTACTCTAGCTTCCCGGCAACAATTAATAGACTGGATGGAGGCGGATAAAGTTGCAGGACCACTT
CTGCGCTCGGCCCTTCCGGCTGGCTGGTTTATTGCTGATAAATCTGGAGCCGGTGAGCGTGGGTCTCGCG
GTATCATTGCAGCACTGGGGCCAGATGGTAAGCCCTCCCGTATCGTAGTTATCTACACGACGGGGAGTCA
GGCAACTATGGATGAACGAAATAGACAGATCGCTGAGATAGGTGCCTCACTGATTAAGCATTGGTAACTG
TCAGACCAAGTTTACTCATATATACTTTAGATTGATTTAAAACTTCATTTTTAATTTAAAAGGATCTAGG
TGAAGATCCTTTTTGATAATCTCATGACCAAAATCCCTTAACGTGAGTTTTCGTTCCACTGAGCGTCAGA
CCCCGTAGAAAAGATCAAAGGATCTTCTTGAGATCCTTTTTTTCTGCGCGTAATCTGCTGCTTGCAAACA
AAAAAACCACCGCTACCAGCGGTGGTTTGTTTGCCGGATCAAGAGCTACCAACTCTTTTTCCGAAGGTAA
CTGGCTTCAGCAGAGCGCAGATACCAAATACTGTTCTTCTAGTGTAGCCGTAGTTAGGCCACCACTTCAA
GAACTCTGTAGCACCGCCTACATACCTCGCTCTGCTAATCCTGTTACCAGTGGCTGCTGCCAGTGGCGAT
AAGTCGTGTCTTACCGGGTTGGACTCAAGACGATAGTTACCGGATAAGGCGCAGCGGTCGGGCTGAACGG
GGGGTTCGTGCACACAGCCCAGCTTGGAGCGAACGACCTACACCGAACTGAGATACCTACAGCGTGAGCT
ATGAGAAAGCGCCACGCTTCCCGAAGGGAGAAAGGCGGACAGGTATCCGGTAAGCGGCAGGGTCGGAACA
GGAGAGCGCACGAGGGAGCTTCCAGGGGGAAACGCCTGGTATCTTTATAGTCCTGTCGGGTTTCGCCACC
TCTGACTTGAGCGTCGATTTTTGTGATGCTCGTCAGGGGGGCGGAGCCTATGGAAAAACGCCAGCAACGC
GGCCTTTTTACGGTTCCTGGCCTTTTGCTGGCCTTTTGCTCACATGTTCTTTCCTGCGTTATCCCCTGAT
TCTGTGGATAACCGTATTACCGCCTTTGAGTGAGCTGATACCGCTCGCCGCAGCCGAACGACCGAGCGCA
GCGAGTCAGTGAGCGAGGAAGCGGAAGAGCGCCCAATACGCAAACCGCCTCTCCCCGCGCGTTGGCCGAT
TCATTAATGCAGCTGGCACGACAGGTTTCCCGACTGGAAAGCGGGCAGTGAGCGCAACGCAATTAATGTG
AGTTAGCTCACTCATTAGGCACCCCAGGCTTTACACTTTATGCTTCCGGCTCGTATGTTGTGTGGAATTG
TGAGCGGATAACAATTTCACACAGGAAACAGCTATGACCATGATTACGCCAAGCGCGCAATTAACCCTCA
CTAAAGGGAACAAAAGCTGGAGCTGCAAGCTTAATGTAGTCTTATGCAATACTCTTGTAGTCTTGCAACA
TGGTAACGATGAGTTAGCAACATGCCTTACAAGGAGAGAAAAAGCACCGTGCATGCCGATTGGTGGAAGT
AAGGTGGTACGATCGTGCCTTATTAGGAAGGCAACAGACGGGTCTGACATGGATTGGACGAACCACTGAA
TTGCCGCATTGCAGAGATATTGTATTTAAGTGCCTAGCTCGATACATAAACGGGTCTCTCTGGTTAGACC
AGATCTGAGCCTGGGAGCTCTCTGGCTAACTAGGGAACCCACTGCTTAAGCCTCAATAAAGCTTGCCTTG
AGTGCTTCAAGTAGTGTGTGCCCGTCTGTTGTGTGACTCTGGTAACTAGAGATCCCTCAGACCCTTTTAG
TCAGTGTGGAAAATCTCTAGCAGTGGCGCCCGAACAGGGACTTGAAAGCGAAAGGGAAACCAGAGGAGCT
CTCTCGACGCAGGACTCGGCTTGCTGAAGCGCGCACGGCAAGAGGCGAGGGGCGGCGACTGGTGAGTACG
CCAAAAATTTTGACTAGCGGAGGCTAGAAGGAGAGAGATGGGTGCGAGAGCGTCAGTATTAAGCGGGGGA
GAATTAGATCGCGATGGGAAAAAATTCGGTTAAGGCCAGGGGGAAAGAAAAAATATAAATTAAAACATAT
AGTATGGGCAAGCAGGGAGCTAGAACGATTCGCAGTTAATCCTGGCCTGTTAGAAACATCAGAAGGCTGT
AGACAAATACTGGGACAGCTACAACCATCCCTTCAGACAGGATCAGAAGAACTTAGATCATTATATAATA
CAGTAGCAACCCTCTATTGTGTGCATCAAAGGATAGAGATAAAAGACACCAAGGAAGCTTTAGACAAGAT
AGAGGAAGAGCAAAACAAAAGTAAGACCACCGCACAGCAAGCGGCCGCTGATCTTCAGACCTGGAGGAGG
AGATATGAGGGACAATTGGAGAAGTGAATTATATAAATATAAAGTAGTAAAAATTGAACCATTAGGAGTA
GCACCCACCAAGGCAAAGAGAAGAGTGGTGCAGAGAGAAAAAAGAGCAGTGGGAATAGGAGCTTTGTTCC
TTGGGTTCTTGGGAGCAGCAGGAAGCACTATGGGCGCAGCGTCAATGACGCTGACGGTACAGGCCAGACA
ATTATTGTCTGGTATAGTGCAGCAGCAGAACAATTTGCTGAGGGCTATTGAGGCGCAACAGCATCTGTTG
CAACTCACAGTCTGGGGCATCAAGCAGCTCCAGGCAAGAATCCTGGCTGTGGAAAGATACCTAAAGGATC
AACAGCTCCTGGGGATTTGGGGTTGCTCTGGAAAACTCATTTGCACCACTGCTGTGCCTTGGAATGCTAG
TTGGAGTAATAAATCTCTGGAACAGATTTGGAATCACACGACCTGGATGGAGTGGGACAGAGAAATTAAC
AATTACACAAGCTTAATACACTCCTTAATTGAAGAATCGCAAAACCAGCAAGAAAAGAATGAACAAGAAT
TATTGGAATTAGATAAATGGGCAAGTTTGTGGAATTGGTTTAACATAACAAATTGGCTGTGGTATATAAA
ATTATTCATAATGATAGTAGGAGGCTTGGTAGGTTTAAGAATAGTTTTTGCTGTACTTTCTATAGTGAAT
AGAGTTAGGCAGGGATATTCACCATTATCGTTTCAGACCCACCTCCCAACCCCGAGGGGACCCAGAGAGG
GCCTATTTCCCATGATTCCTTCATATTTGCATATACGATACAAGGCTGTTAGAGAGATAATTAGAATTAA
TTTGACTGTAAACACAAAGATATTAGTACAAAATACGTGACGTAGAAAGTAATAATTTCTTGGGTAGTTT
GCAGTTTTAAAATTATGTTTTAAAATGGACTATCATATGCTTACCGTAACTTGAAAGTATTTCGATTTCT
TGGCTTTATATATCTTGTGGAAAGGACGAAACACCGGCCTTGTCATTTGACAACCGGTTTTAGAGCTAGA
AATAGCAAGTTAAAATAAGGCTAGTCCGTTATCAACTTGAAAAAGTGGCACCGAGTCGGTGCTTTTTTAA
GCTTGGCGTAACTAGATCTTGAGACAAATGGCAGTATTCATCCACAATTTTAAAAGAAAAGGGGGGATTG
GGGGGTACAGTGCAGGGGAAAGAATAGTAGACATAATAGCAACAGACATACAAACTAAAGAATTACAAAA
ACAAATTACAAAAATTCAAAATTTTCGGGTTTATTACAGGGACAGCAGAGATCCACTTTGGCGCCGGCTC
GAGGGGG
Features (pLannotate 1.2.2; 29 found; start..end, strand, type, name):
     14..80      +  CDS            small t antigen (fragment): SV40 (simian virus 40) small t antigen
    106..317     +  promoter       EF-1α core promoter: core promoter for human elongation factor EF-1α
    318..1256    +  intron         EF-1α intron A: intron upstream of the start codon of human EF-1α
   1278..1877    +  CDS            PuroR (fragment): puromycin N-acetyltransferase; pac from Streptomyces; confers resistance to puromycin
   1893..2481    +  misc_feature   WPRE: woodchuck hepatitis virus posttranscriptional regulatory element
   2532..2551    +  misc_feature   cPPT/CTS (fragment): central polypurine tract and central termination sequence of HIV-1
   2553..2786    +  LTR            3' LTR (ΔU3): self-inactivating 3' long terminal repeat (LTR) from HIV-1
   2864..2985    +  polyA_signal   SV40 poly(A) signal: SV40 polyadenylation signal
   3025..3160    +  rep_origin     SV40 ori: SV40 origin of replication
   3181..3199    -  promoter       T7 promoter: promoter for bacteriophage T7 RNA polymerase
   3207..3362    +  CDS            lacZα (fragment): LacZα fragment of β-galactosidase; lacZ fragment
   3367..3795    +  rep_origin     f1 ori (sequence partly withheld): f1 bacteriophage origin of replication; arrow indicates direction of (+) strand synthesis
   3848..3952    +  promoter       AmpR promoter: bla
   3953..4813    +  CDS            AmpR: β-lactamase; bla; confers resistance to ampicillin, carbenicillin, and related antibiotics
   4984..5572    +  rep_origin     ori: high-copy-number ColE1/pMB1/pBR322/pUC origin of replication
   5755..5847    +  CDS            lacI (fragment): lac repressor; lacI; The lac repressor binds to the lac operator to inhibit transcription in E. coli. This inhibition can be relieved by adding lactose or isopropyl-β-D-thiogalactopyranoside (IPTG).
   5860..5881    +  protein_bind   CAP binding site: CAP binding activates transcription in the presence of cAMP. E. coli catabolite activator protein
   5896..5926    +  promoter       lac promoter: promoter for the E. coli lac operon
   5934..5950    +  protein_bind   lac operator: The lac repressor binds to the lac operator to inhibit transcription in E. coli. This inhibition can be relieved by adding lactose or isopropyl-β-D-thiogalactopyranoside (IPTG). lac repressor encoded by lacI
   5995..6013    +  promoter       T3 promoter: promoter for bacteriophage T3 RNA polymerase
   6041..6267    +  promoter       RSV promoter: Rous sarcoma virus enhancer/promoter
   6268..6448    +  LTR            5' LTR (truncated): truncated 5' long terminal repeat (LTR) from HIV-1
   6495..6620    +  misc_feature   HIV-1 Ψ: packaging signal of human immunodeficiency virus type 1
   6604..6967    +  CDS            HIV-1 gag (fragment): gag protein from human immunodeficiency virus 1; gag
   7113..7346    +  misc_feature   RRE: The Rev response element (RRE) of HIV-1 allows for Rev-dependent mRNA export from the nucleus to the cytoplasm.
   7723..7749    +  CDS            Rev (fragment): human immunodeficiency virus 1 (HIV-1) Rev protein; rev; enhances nuclear export of unspliced and incompletely spliced viral mRNAs
   7753..7993    +  promoter       U6 promoter: RNA polymerase III promoter for human U6 snRNA
   8023..8098    +  misc_RNA       gRNA scaffold: guide RNA scaffold for the Streptococcus pyogenes CRISPR/Cas9 system
   8154..8271    +  misc_feature   cPPT/CTS: central polypurine tract and central termination sequence of HIV-1
