[The description below was written by a language model from this plasmid's Addgene catalogue record and pLannotate feature annotations shown in this document.]
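Description:
PRKCE gRNA (BRDN0001149211) is a third-generation lentiviral CRISPR guide plasmid built on the lentiGuide-Puro backbone. It delivers a single guide RNA against human PRKCE, the gene encoding protein kinase C epsilon; the guide was designed against the NM_005400.2 reference transcript. In bacteria the 8.3 kb plasmid is maintained through a high-copy ColE1/pUC-type origin and selected with ampicillin via the β-lactamase gene. An f1 origin, an SV40 origin and remnants of lac and T7/T3 cloning-vector sequence are also annotated in the backbone.

The transfer cassette is framed by an RSV promoter-driven truncated HIV-1 5' LTR and a self-inactivating ΔU3 3' LTR followed by an SV40 polyadenylation signal. Because the RSV promoter replaces the viral U3 region, genomic RNA production in packaging cells is Tat-independent. The Ψ packaging signal with adjoining gag sequence, the Rev response element and a cPPT/CTS support encapsidation, nuclear export of the unspliced RNA and efficient transduction.

Two expression units lie between the LTRs. A human U6 RNA polymerase III promoter drives the PRKCE spacer fused to the Streptococcus pyogenes Cas9 guide scaffold. An EF-1α core promoter with its intron A drives puromycin N-acetyltransferase, followed by a WPRE to enhance transcript expression, so that transduced mammalian cells can be selected with puromycin.

The plasmid carries no Cas9, so it must be paired with a separate Cas9 lentivector or used in cells that already express Cas9. It corresponds to a guide in a human kinome gRNA collection, and it is suited to knocking out PRKCE in human cells.
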