Addgene plasmid #76790: PRKCE gRNA (BRDN0001149211)
Purpose: 3rd generation lentiviral gRNA plasmid targeting human PRKCE
Depositing lab: John Doench & David Root. Depositing organization: Broad Institute. Publication: Optimized sgRNA design to maximize activity and minimize off-target effects of CRISPR-Cas9. Doench JG, Fusi N, Sullender M, Hegde M, Vaimberg EW, Donovan KF, Smith I, Tothova Z, Wilen C, Orchard R, Virgin HW, Listgarten J, Root DE. Nat Biotechnol. 2016 Jan 18. doi: 10.1038/nbt.3437. PubMed 26780180.
Backbone
  Vector backbone: lentiGuide-Puro
  Backbone manufacturer: Zhang Lab (Addgene plasmid # 52963)
  Vector type: Mammalian Expression, Lentiviral, CRISPR
  Selectable markers: Puromycin
Growth in bacteria
  Bacterial resistance: Ampicillin, 100 μg/mL
  Growth temperature: 37°C
  Growth strain: DH5alpha
  Copy number: High Copy
Gene/Insert
  Gene/Insert name: PRKCE (alt names: PRKCE; NM_005400.2)
  gRNA/shRNA sequence: GCCTTGTCATTTGACAACCG
  Species: H. sapiens (human)
  Entrez Gene: PRKCE (a.k.a. PKCE, nPKC-epsilon)
  Promoter: hU6
  Cloning method: Unknown
  Sequencing primers: 5′ U6-F; 3′ pS2-R
Terms and licenses: Academic/Nonprofit Terms; Industry Terms: Not Available to Industry
Depositor comments: The gRNA was designed to target the following Genbank reference sequence(s): NM_005400.2. Note that this plasmid does NOT contain Cas9. It should be used in conjunction with lentiCas9-Blast (Addgene #52962) or otherwise with cell lines already expressing Cas9. Browse the full kinome gRNA library at http://www.addgene.org/pooled-library/broadgpp-human-kinome/ or visit http://www.broadinstitute.org/rnai/public/ for detailed protocols and information.
How to cite: PRKCE gRNA (BRDN0001149211) was a gift from John Doench & David Root (Addgene plasmid # 76790 ; http://n2t.net/addgene:76790 ; RRID:Addgene_76790)
