>Addgene plasmid #76790 | PRKCE gRNA (BRDN0001149211) | depositor partial sequence | sequence record 144250 | Target Sequence
GCCTTGTCATTTGACAACCG
