>Addgene plasmid #76790 | PRKCE gRNA (BRDN0001149211) | addgene partial sequence | sequence record 186511 | hU6-F
CGTAGAAAGTAATAATTTCTTGGGTAGTTTGCAGTTTTAAAATTATGTTTTAAAATGGACTATCATATGC
TTACCGTAACTTGAAAGTATTTCGATTTCTTGGCTTTATATATCTTGTGGAAAGGACGAAACACCGGCCT
TGTCATTTGACAACCGGTTTTAGAGCTAGAAATAGCAAGTTAAAATAAGGCTAGTCCGTTATCAACTTGA
AAAAGTGGCACCGAGTCGGTGCTTTTTTAAGCTTGGCGTAACTAGATCTTGAGACAAATGGCAGTATTCA
TCCACAATTTTAAAAGAAAAGGGGGGATTGGGGGGTACAGTGCAGGGGAAAGAATAGTAGACATAATAGC
AACAGACATACAAACTAAAGAATTACAAAAACAAATTACAAAAATTCAAAATTTTCGGGTTTATTACAGG
GACAGCAGAGATCCACTTTGGCGCCGGCTCGAGGGGGCCCGGGTGCAAAGATGGATAAAGTTTTAAACAG
AGAGGAATCTTTGCAGCTAATGGACCTTCTAGGTCTTGAAAGGAGTGGGAATTGGCTCCGGTGCCCGTCA
GTGGGCAGAG
